>Addgene plasmid #167757 | MAC_N_FEV | addgene full sequence | sequence record 335436 | Addgene NGS Result
GACATTGATTATTGACTAGTTATTAATAGTAATCAATTACGGGGTCATTAGTTCATAGCCCATATATGGA
GTTCCGCGTTACATAACTTACGGTAAATGGCCCGCCTGGCTGACCGCCCAACGACCCCCGCCCATTGACG
TCAATAATGACGTATGTTCCCATAGTAACGCCAATAGGGACTTTCCATTGACGTCAATGGGTGGAGTATT
TACGGTAAACTGCCCACTTGGCAGTACATCAAGTGTATCATATGCCAAGTACGCCCCCTATTGACGTCAA
TGACGGTAAATGGCCCGCCTGGCATTATGCCCAGTACATGACCTTATGGGACTTTCCTACTTGGCAGTAC
ATCTACGTATTAGTCATCGCTATTACCATGGTGATGCGGTTTTGGCAGTACATCAATGGGCGTGGATAGC
GGTTTGACTCACGGGGATTTCCAAGTCTCCACCCCATTGACGTCAATGGGAGTTTGTTTTGGCACCAAAA
TCAACGGGACTTTCCAAAATGTCGTAACAACTCCGCCCCATTGACGCAAATGGGCGGTAGGCGTGTACGG
TGGGAGGTCTATATAAGCAGAGCTCTCCCTATCAGTGATAGAGATCTCCCTATCAGTGATAGAGATCGTC
GACGAGCTCGTTTAGTGAACCGTCAGATCGCCTGGAGACGCCATCCACGCTGTTTTGACCTCCATAGAAG
ACACCGGGACCGATCCAGCCTCCGGACTCTAGCGTTTAAACTTAAGCTTGGTACCGAGCTCGGATCCACT
AGTCCAGTGTGGTGGAATTCTGCAGATATCCAGCACAGTGGCGGCCGCTCGAGACCATGAAGGACAACAC
CGTGCCCCTGAAGCTGATCGCCCTGCTGGCCAACGGCGAGTTCCACTCTGGCGAGCAGCTGGGCGAGACA
CTGGGCATGAGCAGAGCCGCCATCAACAAGCACATCCAGACCCTGCGGGACTGGGGCGTGGACGTGTTCA
CAGTGCCCGGCAAGGGCTACAGCCTGCCCGAGCCCATCCAGCTGCTGAACGCCAAGCAGATCCTGGGCCA
GCTGGATGGCGGATCTGTGGCCGTGCTGCCCGTGATCGACAGCACCAACCAGTATCTGCTCGACCGGATC
GGCGAGCTGAAGTCCGGCGACGCCTGTATCGCCGAGTACCAGCAGGCCGGCAGAGGCGGCAGGGGCAGAA
AGTGGTTCAGCCCCTTCGGCGCCAACCTGTACCTGAGCATGTTCTGGAGACTGGAACAGGGCCCAGCCGC
CGCTATTGGCCTGAGCCTGGTCATCGGCATCGTGATGGCCGAGGTGCTGCGGAAGCTGGGCGCCGACAAA
GTGCGCGTGAAGTGGCCCAACGACCTGTATCTGCAGGACCGGAAGCTGGCCGGCATCCTGGTGGAACTGA
CCGGCAAAACAGGCGACGCCGCCCAGATCGTGATCGGCGCTGGCATCAACATGGCCATGCGGCGGGTGGA
AGAGAGCGTGGTCAACCAGGGCTGGATCACCCTGCAGGAAGCCGGCATCAACCTGGACCGGAACACCCTG
GCCGCCATGCTGATCAGAGAGCTGAGAGCCGCCCTGGAACTGTTCGAGCAGGAAGGCCTGGCCCCCTACC
TGAGCAGATGGGAGAAGCTGGACAACTTCATCAACCGGCCCGTGAAACTGATCATCGGCGACAAAGAGAT
CTTCGGCATCAGCCGGGGCATCGACAAGCAGGGGGCCCTGCTCCTGGAACAGGACGGCATCATCAAGCCC
TGGATGGGCGGCGAGATCAGCCTGCGGAGCGCCGAGAAGTACCCATACGATGTTCCTGACTATGCCGGTA
CCGAGCTCGGATCCACCATGGCTAGCTGGAGCCACCCGCAGTTCGAGAAAGGTGGAGGTTCCGGAGGTGG
ATCGGGAGGTGGATCGTGGAGCCACCCGCAGTTCGAAAAAGCGGCCGATATCACAAGTTTGTACAAAAAA
GCAGGCTCCACCATGAGACAGAGCGGCGCCTCCCAGCCCCTGCTGATCAACATGTACCTGCCAGATCCCG
TCGGAGACGGTCTCTTCAAGGACGGGAAGAACCCGAGCTGGGGGCCGCTGAGCCCCGCGGTTCAGAAAGG
CAGCGGACAGATCCAGCTGTGGCAGTTTCTGCTGGAGCTGCTGGCTGACCGCGCGAACGCCGGCTGCATC
GCGTGGGAGGGCGGTCACGGCGAGTTCAAGCTCACGGACCCGGACGAGGTGGCGCGGCGGTGGGGCGAGC
GCAAGAGCAAGCCCAACATGAACTACGACAAGCTGAGCCGCGCCCTGCGCTACTACTACGACAAGAACAT
CATGAGCAAGGTGCATGGCAAGCGCTACGCCTACCGCTTCGACTTCCAGGGCCTGGCGCAGGCCTGCCAG
CCGCCGCCCGCGCACGCTCATGCCGCCGCCGCAGCTGCTGCCGCCGCCGCGGCCGCCCAGGACGGCGCGC
TCTACAAGCTGCCCGCCGGCCTCGCCCCGCTGCCCTTCCCCGGCCTCTCCAAACTCAACCTCATGGCCGC
CTCGGCCGGGGTCGCGCCCGCCGGCTTCTCCTACTGGCCGGGCCCGGGCCCCGCCGCCACCGCTGCCGCC
GCCACCGCCGCGCTCTACCCCAGTCCCAGCTTGCAGCCCCCGCCCGGGCCCTTCGGGGCCGTGGCCGCAG
CCTCGCACTTGGGGGGCCATTACCACTTGGACCCAGCTTTCTTGTACAAAGTGGTGACGTAAGCTAGGGG
CCCGTTTAAACCCGCTGATCAGCCTCGACTGTGCCTTCTAGTTGCCAGCCATCTGTTGTTTGCCCCTCCC
CCGTGCCTTCCTTGACCCTGGAAGGTGCCACTCCCACTGTCCTTTCCTAATAAAATGAGGAAATTGCATC
GCATTGTCTGAGTAGGTGTCATTCTATTCTGGGGGGTGGGGTGGGGCAGGACAGCAAGGGGGAGGATTGG
GAAGACAATAGCAGGCATGCTGGGGATGCGGTGGGCTCTATGGCTTCTGAGGCGGAAAGAACCAGCTGGG
GCTCTAGGGGGTATCCCC
[124 nt withheld, positions 3029-3152]
C
[91 nt withheld, positions 3154-3244]
AGGGTGATGGTTCACGTACCTAGAAGTTCCTATTCCGAAGTTCCTATTCTCTAGAAAGTATAGGAACTTC
CTTGGCCAAAAAGCCTGAACTCACCGCGACGTCTGTCGAGAAGTTTCTGATCGAAAAGTTCGACAGCGTC
TCCGACCTGATGCAGCTCTCGGAGGGCGAAGAATCTCGTGCTTTCAGCTTCGATGTAGGAGGGCGTGGAT
ATGTCCTGCGGGTAAATAGCTGCGCCGATGGTTTCTACAAAGATCGTTATGTTTATCGGCACTTTGCATC
GGCCGCGCTCCCGATTCCGGAAGTGCTTGACATTGGGGAATTCAGCGAGAGCCTGACCTATTGCATCTCC
CGCCGTGCACAGGGTGTCACGTTGCAAGACCTGCCTGAAACCGAACTGCCCGCTGTTCTGCAGCCGGTCG
CGGAGGCCATGGATGCGATCGCTGCGGCCGATCTTAGCCAGACGAGCGGGTTCGGCCCATTCGGACCGCA
AGGAATCGGTCAATACACTACATGGCGTGATTTCATATGCGCGATTGCTGATCCCCATGTGTATCACTGG
CAAACTGTGATGGACGACACCGTCAGTGCGTCCGTCGCGCAGGCTCTCGATGAGCTGATGCTTTGGGCCG
AGGACTGCCCCGAAGTCCGGCACCTCGTGCACGCGGATTTCGGCTCCAACAATGTCCTGACGGACAATGG
CCGCATAACAGCGGTCATTGACTGGAGCGAGGCGATGTTCGGGGATTCCCAATACGAGGTCGCCAACATC
TTCTTCTGGAGGCCGTGGTTGGCTTGTATGGAGCAGCAGACGCGCTACTTCGAGCGGAGGCATCCGGAGC
TTGCAGGATCGCCGCGGCTCCGGGCGTATATGCTCCGCATTGGTCTTGACCAACTCTATCAGAGCTTGGT
TGACGGCAATTTCGATGATGCAGCTTGGGCGCAGGGTCGATGCGACGCAATCGTCCGATCCGGAGCCGGG
ACTGTCGGGCGTACACAAATCGCCCGCAGAAGCGCGGCCGTCTGGACCGATGGCTGTGTAGAAGTACTCG
CCGATAGTGGAAACCGACGCCCCAGCACTCGTCCGAGGGCAAAGGAATAGCACGTACTACGAGATTTCGA
TTCCACCGCCGCCTTCTATGAAAGGTTGGGCTTCGGAATCGTTTTCCGGGACGCCGGCTGGATGATCCTC
CAGCGCGGGGATCTCATGCTGGAGTTCTTCGCCCACCCCAACTTGTTTATTGCAGCTTATAATGGTTACA
AATAAAGCAATAGCATCACAAATTTCACAAATAAAGCATTTTTTTCACTGCATTCTAGTTGTGGTTTGTC
CAAACTCATCAATGTATCTTATCATGTCTGTATACCGTCGACCTCTAGCTAGAGCTTGGCGTAATCATGG
TCATAGCTGTTTCCTGTGTGAAATTGTTATCCGCTCACAATTCCACACAACATACGAGCCGGAAGCATAA
AGTGTAAAGCCTGGGGTGCCTAATGAGTGAGCTAACTCACATTAATTGCGTTGCGCTCACTGCCCGCTTT
CCAGTCGGGAAACCTGTCGTGCCAGCTGCATTAATGAATCGGCCAACGCGCGGGGAGAGGCGGTTTGCGT
ATTGGGCGCTCTTCCGCTTCCTCGCTCACTGACTCGCTGCGCTCGGTCGTTCGGCTGCGGCGAGCGGTAT
CAGCTCACTCAAAGGCGGTAATACGGTTATCCACAGAATCAGGGGATAACGCAGGAAAGAACATGTGAGC
AAAAGGCCAGCAAAAGGCCAGGAACCGTAAAAAGGCCGCGTTGCTGGCGTTTTTCCATAGGCTCCGCCCC
CCTGACGAGCATCACAAAAATCGACGCTCAAGTCAGAGGTGGCGAAACCCGACAGGACTATAAAGATACC
AGGCGTTTCCCCCTGGAAGCTCCCTCGTGCGCTCTCCTGTTCCGACCCTGCCGCTTACCGGATACCTGTC
CGCCTTTCTCCCTTCGGGAAGCGTGGCGCTTTCTCATAGCTCACGCTGTAGGTATCTCAGTTCGGTGTAG
GTCGTTCGCTCCAAGCTGGGCTGTGTGCACGAACCCCCCGTTCAGCCCGACCGCTGCGCCTTATCCGGTA
ACTATCGTCTTGAGTCCAACCCGGTAAGACACGACTTATCGCCACTGGCAGCAGCCACTGGTAACAGGAT
TAGCAGAGCGAGGTATGTAGGCGGTGCTACAGAGTTCTTGAAGTGGTGGCCTAACTACGGCTACACTAGA
AGAACAGTATTTGGTATCTGCGCTCTGCTGAAGCCAGTTACCTTCGGAAAAAGAGTTGGTAGCTCTTGAT
CCGGCAAACAAACCACCGCTGGTAGCGGTGGTTTTTTTGTTTGCAAGCAGCAGATTACGCGCAGAAAAAA
AGGATCTCAAGAAGATCCTTTGATCTTTTCTACGGGGTCTGACGCTCAGTGGAACGAAAACTCACGTTAA
GGGATTTTGGTCATGAGATTATCAAAAAGGATCTTCACCTAGATCCTTTTAAATTAAAAATGAAGTTTTA
AATCAATCTAAAGTATATATGAGTAAACTTGGTCTGACAGTTACCAATGCTTAATCAGTGAGGCACCTAT
CTCAGCGATCTGTCTATTTCGTTCATCCATAGTTGCCTGACTCCCCGTCGTGTAGATAACTACGATACGG
GAGGGCTTACCATCTGGCCCCAGTGCTGCAATGATACCGCGAGACCCACGCTCACCGGCTCCAGATTTAT
CAGCAATAAACCAGCCAGCCGGAAGGGCCGAGCGCAGAAGTGGTCCTGCAACTTTATCCGCCTCCATCCA
GTCTATTAATTGTTGCCGGGAAGCTAGAGTAAGTAGTTCGCCAGTTAATAGTTTGCGCAACGTTGTTGCC
ATTGCTACAGGCATCGTGGTGTCACGCTCGTCGTTTGGTATGGCTTCATTCAGCTCCGGTTCCCAACGAT
CAAGGCGAGTTACATGATCCCCCATGTTGTGCAAAAAAGCGGTTAGCTCCTTCGGTCCTCCGATCGTTGT
CAGAAGTAAGTTGGCCGCAGTGTTATCACTCATGGTTATGGCAGCACTGCATAATTCTCTTACTGTCATG
CCATCCGTAAGATGCTTTTCTGTGACTGGTGAGTACTCAACCAAGTCATTCTGAGAATAGTGTATGCGGC
GACCGAGTTGCTCTTGCCCGGCGTCAATACGGGATAATACCGCGCCACATAGCAGAACTTTAAAAGTGCT
CATCATTGGAAAACGTTCTTCGGGGCGAAAACTCTCAAGGATCTTACCGCTGTTGAGATCCAGTTCGATG
TAACCCACTCGTGCACCCAACTGATCTTCAGCATCTTTTACTTTCACCAGCGTTTCTGGGTGAGCAAAAA
CAGGAAGGCAAAATGCCGCAAAAAAGGGAATAAGGGCGACACGGAAATGTTGAATACTCATACTCTTCCT
TTTTCAATATTATTGAAGCATTTATCAGGGTTATTGTCTCATGAGCGGATACATATTTGAATGTATTTAG
AAAAATAAACAAATAGGGGTTCCGCGCACATTTCCCCGAAAAGTGCCACCTGACGTCGACGGATCGGGAG
ATCTCCCGATCCCCTATGGTGCACTCTCAGTACAATCTGCTCTGATGCCGCATAGTTAAGCCAGTATCTG
CTCCCTGCTTGTGTGTTGGAGGTCGCTGAGTAGTGCGCGAGCAAAATTTAAGCTACAACAAGGCAAGGCT
TGACCGACAATTGCATGAAGAATCTGCTTAGGGTTAGGCGTTTTGCGCTGCTTCGCGATGTACGGGCCAG
ATATACGCGTT
Features (pLannotate 1.2.2; 27 found; start..end, strand, type, name):
      1..380     +  enhancer       CMV enhancer: human cytomegalovirus immediate early enhancer
    381..584     +  promoter       CMV promoter: human cytomegalovirus (CMV) immediate early promoter
    586..605     +  promoter       PLtetO-1 promoter (fragment): modified phage lambda PL promoter with tet operator sites (Lutz and Bujard, 1997)
    607..626     +  promoter       PLtetO-1 promoter (fragment): modified phage lambda PL promoter with tet operator sites (Lutz and Bujard, 1997)
    634..667     +  promoter       TRE3GV promoter (fragment): 3rd-generation Tet-responsive promoter that can be activated by binding of Tet-On® 3G, optimized for retroviral and lentiviral vectors
    827..1789    +  CDS            birA: BIRA_ECOLI - Also known as bioR, dhbB. Experimental evidence at protein level: Swiss-Prot protein existence level 1. Acts both as a biotin--[acetyl-CoA-carboxylase] ligase and a biotin-operon repressor. In the presence of ATP, BirA activates biotin to form the BirA-biotinyl-5'-adenylate (BirA-bio-5'-AMP or holoBirA) complex. HoloBirA can either transfer the biotinyl moiety to the biotin carboxyl carrier protein (BCCP) subunit of acetyl-CoA carboxylase, or bind to the biotin operator site and inhibit transcription of the operon. From Escherichia coli (strain K12).
   1790..1815    +  CDS            3xHA (fragment): three tandem HA epitope tags
   1847..1866    +  CDS            Strep-Tag II (fragment): peptide that binds Strep-Tactin®, an engineered form of streptavidin
   1907..1929    +  CDS            Strep-Tag II (fragment): peptide that binds Strep-Tactin®, an engineered form of streptavidin
   1943..1967    +  protein_bind   attB1: mutant version of attB; recombination site for the Gateway® BP reaction BP Clonase™
   1973..2686    +  CDS            FEV: FEV_HUMAN - Also known as PET1. Experimental evidence at protein level: Swiss-Prot protein existence level 1. Functions as a transcriptional regulator. According to PubMed:12761502, it functions as a transcriptional repressor. Functions in the differentiation and the maintenance of the central serotonergic neurons. May play a role in cell growth. From Homo sapiens (Human).
   2691..2715    -  protein_bind   attB2: mutant version of attB; recombination site for the Gateway® BP reaction BP Clonase™
   2759..2983    +  polyA_signal   bGH poly(A) signal: bovine growth hormone polyadenylation signal
   2987..3008    +  promoter       SV40 promoter (fragment): SV40 enhancer and early promoter
   3029..3262    +  rep_origin     f1 ori (fragment) (sequence partly withheld): f1 bacteriophage origin of replication; arrow indicates direction of (+) strand synthesis
   3267..3314    +  protein_bind   FRT: FLP-mediated recombination occurs in the 8-bp core sequence TCTAGAAA (Turan and Bode, 2011). FLP recombinase from the Saccharomyces cerevisiae 2μ plasmid
   3322..4344    +  CDS            HygR: aminoglycoside phosphotransferase from E. coli; aph(4)-Ia; confers resistance to hygromycin
   4354..4479    +  CDS            ble (fragment): BLE_KLEPN - Experimental evidence at protein level: Swiss-Prot protein existence level 1. Binding protein with a strong affinity to the bleomycin family of antibiotics. Binds to CL990; an antimitotic-antibiotic compound. From Klebsiella pneumoniae.
   4474..4595    +  polyA_signal   SV40 poly(A) signal: SV40 polyadenylation signal
   4668..4684    -  protein_bind   lac operator: The lac repressor binds to the lac operator to inhibit transcription in E. coli. This inhibition can be relieved by adding lactose or isopropyl-β-D-thiogalactopyranoside (IPTG). lac repressor encoded by lacI
   4692..4722    -  promoter       lac promoter: promoter for the E. coli lac operon
   4737..4758    -  protein_bind   CAP binding site: CAP binding activates transcription in the presence of cAMP. E. coli catabolite activator protein
   4771..4863    -  CDS            lacI (fragment): lac repressor; lacI; The lac repressor binds to the lac operator to inhibit transcription in E. coli. This inhibition can be relieved by adding lactose or isopropyl-β-D-thiogalactopyranoside (IPTG).
   5046..5634    -  rep_origin     ori: high-copy-number ColE1/pMB1/pBR322/pUC origin of replication
   5805..6665    -  CDS            AmpR: β-lactamase; bla; confers resistance to ampicillin, carbenicillin, and related antibiotics
   6666..6770    -  promoter       AmpR promoter: bla
   6829..6881    -  misc_feature   bom (fragment): basis of mobility region from pBR322
