[The description below was written by a language model from this plasmid's Addgene catalogue record and pLannotate feature annotations shown in this document.]
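Description:
MAC_N_FEV is a mammalian expression plasmid built on the MAC-tag-N backbone that produces human FEV (also known as PET-1), an ETS-family transcriptional regulator involved in the differentiation and maintenance of central serotonergic neurons, as an N-terminally tagged fusion. It is propagated in E. coli as a high-copy plasmid through a ColE1/pUC-type origin with ampicillin resistance (β-lactamase). Hygromycin is the selectable marker for mammalian cells.

Expression is driven by the CMV immediate-early enhancer and promoter. This is followed by short matches to tet operator sequences, which suggests a tetracycline-regulatable CMV/TetO arrangement, although the record does not state inducibility explicitly. The open reading frame begins with the MAC tag, annotated here as a birA-derived biotin ligase coding sequence followed by an HA epitope fragment and two Strep-Tag II fragments. It continues through an attB1 site into the unmutated FEV coding sequence, then ends with attB2 and a bovine growth hormone polyadenylation signal. The flanking attB sites reflect the Gateway recombination used to insert the gene.

Downstream, an FRT site sits directly upstream of the hygromycin resistance gene, which has an SV40 poly(A) signal but no full annotated promoter of its own. This layout is typical of vectors designed for FLP-mediated integration into a genomic FRT landing site, where hygromycin resistance is gained on correct insertion.

The tag combines a Strep handle for affinity purification with a biotin ligase for proximity labelling, consistent with the associated study mapping protein interaction networks of human transcription factors. The construct is therefore suited to identifying both stable and proximal interaction partners of FEV.
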