Addgene plasmid #167757: MAC_N_FEV
Purpose: Expresses FEV in mammalian cells
Depositing lab: Markku Varjosalo. Depositing organization: University of Helsinki. Publication: Human transcription factor protein interaction networks. Goos H, Kinnunen M, Salokas K, Tan Z, Liu X, Yadav L, Zhang Q, Wei GH, Varjosalo M. Nat Commun. 2022 Feb 9;13(1):766. doi: 10.1038/s41467-022-28341-5. PubMed 35140242.
Backbone
  Vector backbone: MAC-tag-N (#108078)
  Vector type: Mammalian Expression
  Selectable markers: Hygromycin
Growth in bacteria
  Bacterial resistance: Ampicillin, 100 μg/mL
  Growth temperature: 37°C
  Growth strain: DH5alpha
  Copy number: High Copy
Gene/Insert
  Gene/Insert name: FEV (alt names: Uniprot Q99581; ENSG00000163497)
  Species: H. sapiens (human)
  Mutation: no mutations
  Entrez Gene: FEV (a.k.a. HSRNAFEV, PET-1)
  Tag / fusion protein: MAC (N terminal on backbone)
  Cloning method: Gateway Cloning
Terms and licenses: Academic/Nonprofit Terms; Industry Terms: Not Available to Industry
How to cite: MAC_N_FEV was a gift from Markku Varjosalo (Addgene plasmid # 167757 ; http://n2t.net/addgene:167757 ; RRID:Addgene_167757)
